>Addgene plasmid #148810 | pT7-MS2-HA-HsHelz-F1107V_AG | depositor full sequence | sequence record 291258 | Full Sequence
TAGTTATTAATAGTAATCAATTACGGGGTCATTAGTTCATAGCCCATATATGGAGTTCCGCGTTACATAA
CTTACGGTAAATGGCCCGCCTGGCTGACCGCCCAACGACCCCCGCCCATTGACGTCAATAATGACGTATG
TTCCCATAGTAACGCCAATAGGGACTTTCCATTGACGTCAATGGGTGGAGTATTTACGGTAAACTGCCCA
CTTGGCAGTACATCAAGTGTATCATATGCCAAGTACGCCCCCTATTGACGTCAATGACGGTAAATGGCCC
GCCTGGCATTATGCCCAGTACATGACCTTATGGGACTTTCCTACTTGGCAGTACATCTACGTATTAGTCA
TCGCTATTACCATGGTGATGCGGTTTTGGCAGTACATCAATGGGCGTGGATAGCGGTTTGACTCACGGGG
ATTTCCAAGTCTCCACCCCATTGACGTCAATGGGAGTTTGTTTTGGCACCAAAATCAACGGGACTTTCCA
AAATGTCGTAACAACTCCGCCCCATTGACGCAAATGGGCGGTAGGCGTGTACGGTGGGAGGTCTATATAA
GCAGAGCTCTCTGGCTAACTAGAGAACCCACTGCTTACTGGCTTATCGAAATTAATACGACTCACTATAG
GGAGACCCAAGCTCTAGCGCTACCGGTCGCCACCATGGCTTCTAACTTTACTCAGTTCGTTCTCGTCGAC
AATGGCGGAACTGGCGACGTGACTGTCGCCCCAAGCAACTTCGCTAACGGGGTCGCTGAATGGATCAGCT
CTAACTCGCGATCACAGGCTTACAAAGTAACCTGTAGCGTTCGTCAGAGCTCTGCGCAGAATCGCAAATA
CACCATCAAAGTCGAGGTGCCTAAAGTGGCAACCCAGACTGTTGGTGGTGAAGAGCTTCCTGTAGCCGGA
TGGAGATCTTACTTAAATATGGAACTAACCATTCCAATTTTCGCCACGAATTCCGACTGCGAGCTTATTG
TTAAGGCAATGCAAGGTCTCCTAAAAGATGGAAACCCGATTCCCTCGGCCATCGCGGCCAACTCCGGCAT
CTACGGAGGTGGAGGTGGATCTGGTGGATCTCCTCCACATATGGCTTACCCATACGATGTTCCAGATTAC
GCTCCTCCATCTCGAGCTCAAGCTTCGAATTCTGCAGTCGACGGTACCGCGGATATGGAAGACAGAAGAG
CTGAAAAGTCATGTGAACAAGCATGTGAATCACTTAAGAGGCAGGACTATGAAATGGCCCTCAAGCACTG
CACAGAGGCCCTTCTTTCTCTTGGCCAGTACTCCATGGCAGACTTCACAGGGCCTTGTCCATTGGAAATA
GAACGCATCAAAATCGAGAGTCTTCTCTACAGAATTGCCTCATTTTTGCAACTGAAAAATTATGTGCAAG
CTGATGAAGATTGTAGACATGTGCTGGGAGAAGGACTGGCCAAGGGAGAAGATGCCTTTCGGGCAGTGCT
TTGCTGCATGCAGCTGAAAGGGAAGCTCCAACCTGTATCCACCATTCTTGCCAAGTCACTCACAGGAGAG
TCCCTGAATGGGATGGTAACAAAGGATTTGACAAGACTAAAAACACTTCTCTCAGAAACAGAGACAGCAA
CTAGTAACGCCCTCTCTGGATATCACGTGGAAGACTTAGATGAGGGGTCTTGTAATGGTTGGCATTTCCG
CCCACCACCTAGGGGAATCACAAGCAGCGAGGAATATACTTTGTGTAAAAGATTTTTAGAACAAGGAATC
TGTAGGTATGGTGCCCAGTGTACTTCAGCACATTCCCAGGAAGAACTAGCAGAATGGCAGAAAAGATATG
CTTCACGGCTGATAAAATTGAAACAGCAAAATGAGAATAAACAGCTCTCAGGCAGTTACATGGAAACCTT
GATAGAAAAGTGGATGAATTCATTGTCTCCTGAGAAAGTGCTTAGTGAATGTATAGAAGGAGTAAAGGTA
GAGCACAATCCTGACCTGTCAGTTACTGTCAGCACCAAAAAATCCCACCAGACATGGACCTTTGCTCTCA
CTTGTAAGCCTGCAAGAATGCTGTATCGTGTAGCATTGCTTTATGATGCTCATCGTCCTCATTTTAGTAT
CATTGCAATATCTGCCGGAGATAGTACTACCCAGGTATCACAAGAAGTCCCAGAAAACTGTCAAGAATGG
ATAGGAGGAAAGATGGCCCAAAATGGATTAGATCATTACGTGTATAAAGTCGGGATAGCATTTAACACAG
AAATATTTGGAACTTTTCGCCAAACCATAGTTTTCGACTTTGGATTGGAACCAGTACTCATGCAAAGAGT
AATGATTGATGCAGCTTCTACAGAAGATCTCGAATACCTGATGCATGCAAAACAGCAGCTAGTAACCACA
GCTAAACGTTGGGATTCTTCCTCTAAGACTATTATAGATTTTGAACCTAATGAAACTACTGATTTGGAGA
AGAGCCTTCTTATCAGATACCAAATTCCCCTCTCTGCTGACCAGCTATTTACTCAGTCCGTTTTAGACAA
ATCATTGACCAAGAGCAACTATCAGTCACGGTTACATGACCTTCTTTATATTGAGGAGATAGCCCAGTAT
AAAGAAATCAGCAAGTTCAACCTTAAAGTGCAATTGCAGATTCTGGCAAGCTTCATGCTCACTGGTGTTT
CTGGAGGTGCAAAGTATGCTCAGAATGGACAACTTTTTGGTCGCTTTAAGCTTACTGAAACACTTTCTGA
AGATACTTTGGCTGGACGACTGGTGATGACCAAAGTCAATGCTGTTTATTTATTACCAGTCCCTAAACAG
AAGTTAGTACAGACCCAGGGAACCAAAGAGAAGGTTTATGAAGCTACTATTGAAGAAAAAACAAAGGAAT
ATATATTTTTAAGGCTATCTAGGGAATGCTGTGAAGAACTTAATCTTCGGCCTGACTGTGACACACAGGT
TGAACTTCAGTTTCAATTAAATCGATTACCCCTCTGTGAAATGCACTATGCACTAGACAGGATCAAGGAC
AATGGGGTTTTGTTTCCAGACATCAGTATGACTCCCACCATACCATGGAGTCCTAACAGACAATGGGATG
AACAGTTGGATCCTCGACTAAATGCAAAACAGAAAGAGGCTGTTCTGGCCATTACCACTCCACTTGCAAT
CCAGCTGCCGCCTGTGCTTATCATCGGACCCTATGGGACAGGCAAAACGTTCACTCTAGCTCAGGCTGTC
AAACATATTCTGCAGCAACAGGAGACTAGGATTCTCATTTGCACCCATTCTAATAGTGCTGCTGATCTCT
ACATAAAGGATTATTTACATCCATATGTAGAAGCAGGCAATCCCCAGGCAAGACCTCTCAGGGTATATTT
CAGAAATCGCTGGGTAAAGACTGTCCACCCAGTTGTGCATCAGTACTGTTTGATCTCAAGCGCACATTCC
ACCTTTCAGATGCCCCAGAAAGAAGATATTCTTAAACATCGAGTGGTGGTTGTTACCTTGAATACTTCCC
AGTACCTCTGTCAGTTGGACCTTGAACCTGGGTTTTTTACACACATTCTATTAGATGAAGCTGCCCAGGC
CATGGAGTGTGAAACCATTATGCCTCTAGCATTAGCAACTCAAAACACTCGGATTGTCTTGGCTGGTGAT
CACATGCAGCTCAGTCCTTTTGTTTACAGCGAGTTTGCCAGGGAGAGAAACCTTCACGTTTCATTACTTG
ACCGACTCTATGAGCATTACCCTGCTGAGTTCCCATGTAGGATTCTCCTGTGTGAGAACTACCGCTCCCA
TGAAGCTATCATCAATTATACCTCTGAGCTTTTCTATGAGGGCAAACTGATGGCCAGTGGGAAGCAGCCA
GCACACAAAGATTTCTACCCACTAACTTTCTTTACAGCACGAGGAGAAGATGTACAAGAAAAAAATAGCA
CAGCTTTTTATAATAATGCAGAGGTGTTTGAAGTGGTGGAACGTGTAGAAGAGTTAAGAAGGAAGTGGCC
AGTAGCGTGGGGGAAGTTAGATGATGGCAGTATTGGTGTGGTGACTCCATATGCTGATCAAGTGTTTAGA
ATACGTGCTGAACTTCGAAAAAAGAGATTATCTGATGTTAATGTAGAAAGGGTGCTAAATGTTCAAGGAA
AGCAATTCAGAGTTTTGTTTCTTAGCACAGTACGTACAAGACATACTTGTAAACATAAACAGACACCAAT
TAAAAAGAAAGAGCAACTTCTGGAAGATTCCACAGAGGACTTAGATTATGGTTTTTTATCTAACTACAAG
CTTCTCAATACTGCCATCACAAGAGCACAATCCCTGGTTGCTGTGGTGGGTGATCCCATTGCTCTGTGCT
CTATTGGAAGATGCAGGAAATTTTGGGAACGGTTTATTGCCCTGTGTCATGAAAACAGTAGCCTACATGG
AATCACTTTTGAACAGATCAAAGCCCAGTTAGAGGCTTTAGAACTAAAGAAGACATATGTGTTGAATCCG
CTGGCACCTGAAGTTATCCCCCGGGCTCTAAGACTGCAGCATTCAGGAAGTACCAACAAACAGCAGCAAT
CACCACCCAAGGGGAAAAGTCTTCATCATACCCAGAATGATCACTTCCAGAATGATGGAATTGTTCAGCC
CAATCCTTCTGTACTTATTGGCAATCCTATTAGAGCATATACTCCTCCACCCCCTCTTGGACCTCACCCA
AATTTGGGAAAATCTCCAAGCCCTGTTCAAAGAATAGATCCTCACACTGGGACAAGTATTCTTTATGTAC
CTGCTGTCTATGGAGGGAATGTAGTTATGTCGGTGCCTTTACCTGTACCATGGACAGGATACCAGGGTAG
GTTTGCAGTTGATCCTCGAATTATTACACATCAGGCAGCAATGGCCTATAACATGAACCTATTACAGACA
CATGGACGAGGATCTCCTATTCCTTATGGCCTTGGACATCACCCACCTGTCACCATAGGCCAGCCACAAA
ATCAGCATCAGGAGAAGGATCAACATGAGCAAAATCGAAATGGTAAAAGTGATACAAATAATTCCGGACC
TGAAATTAATAAGATTCGAACACCAGAGAAAAAGCCAACAGAACCAAAACAGGTTGATTTGGAATCAAAT
CCACAGAACAGAAGTCCTGAATCACGTCCTAGTGTTGTTTATCCCAGTACCAAATTTCCTCGCAAAGATA
ATCTCAACCCAAGACACATAAATCTTCCCCTTCCTGCTCCCCACGCACAGTATGCAATCCCTAATCGCCA
CTTTCATCCCCTTCCCCAGCTACCAAGACCACCCTTTCCAATTCCACAGCAGCACACCTTGTTAAATCAG
CAGCAGAATAATTTGCCTGAACAACCAAATCAGATACCACCTCAGCCAAATCAGGTAGTCCAGCAGCAAA
GTCAGTTGAATCAGCAGCCTCAGCAGCCACCTCCTCAGCTTTCTCCTGCATATCAGGCGGGACCCAACAA
TGCTTTTTTTAATAGTGCAGTTGCTCATCGGCCACAGTCTCCTCCTGCAGAAGCTGTAATTCCGGAGCAG
CAGCCCCCTCCCATGCTGCAAGAAGGCCACAGTCCTCTGAGAGCCATTGCACAACCCGGCCCCATTCTTC
CTTCACATCTGAATAGCTTCATTGATGAGAACCCCTCGGGATTACCTATAGGGGAGGCTTTAGATCGTAT
ACATGGGAGTGTCGCTCTGGAAACATTAAGGCAGCAGCAGGCACGGTTCCAGCAGTGGAGCGAGCATCAT
GCCTTTCTCAGTCAGGGCAGCGTTCCATACCCACACCATCACCATCCTCACCTCCAGCATCTTCCTCAGC
CGCCCCTGGGATTACATCAGCCGCCAGTGAGGGCAGACTGGAAGCTCACCAGCAGTGCCGAAGATGAAGT
GGAGACCACATACTCAAGGTTTCAAGACTTAATCAGAGAACTGTCTCATCGTGATCAAAGTGAAACACGG
GAACTAGCTGAAATGCCACCACCTCAATCAAGACTTTTGCAATATAGACAAGTACAGAGTAGAAGCCCAC
CAGCAGTCCCATCTCCCCCATCCAGTACAGACCACAGTAGCCACTTTTCTAACTTTAATGATAACAGCAG
AGACATTGAAGTAGCCAGCAACCCAGCATTTCCACAGCGCCTCCCACCCCAGATATTCAACTCACCTTTC
TCGTTGCCATCTGAACACCTTGCCCCTCCTCCCTTGAAATACCTGGCACCTGATGGAGCATGGACTTTTG
CTAACTTGCAACAGAATCACCTAATGGGGCCAGGTTTTCCCTATGGCCTACCTCCATTGCCTCACAGGCC
ACCGCAGAACCCTTTTGTACAAATACAGAATCATCAACATGCTATTGGTCAAGAGCCATTTCACCCATTG
TCATCTCGAACAGTATCTTCTTCTTCGCTCCCTAGCTTAGAAGAGTATGAGCCCAGAGGACCTGGTCGGC
CCTTGTACCAAAGAAGAATCTCATCTAGCTCAGTTCAACCTTGTTCTGAAGAAGTAAGCACTCCTCAAGA
CAGTCTGGCTCAGTGTAAAGAGCTTCAGGACCACAGTAACCAATCTTCTTTCAACTTTTCATCCCCGGAG
TCCTGGGTAAACACCACCTCATCTACTCCTTATCAGAACATTCCGTGCAATGGATCCAGCAGGACAGCTC
AGCCCAGAGAGTTGATAGCGCCACCCAAGACTGTCAAACCCCCTGAGGATCAACTGAAGTCGGAGAACCT
CGAGGTGTCCAGTTCCTTCAACTACAGTGTGCTGCAGCATCTTGGCCAGTTTCCACCCCTTATGCCTAAC
AAGCAGATCGCGGAGTCGGCCAATAGCAGTAGCCCCCAGAGCTCTGCGGGGGGCAAGCCCGCCATGTCCT
ATGCCAGCGCTCTGCGGGCCCCTCCAAAGCCCAGGCCCCCTCCTGAGCAGGCCAAGAAGAGTAGCGACCC
TCTGTCTCTCTTCCAGGAACTGAGCCTAGGGAGCTCATCTGGCAGCAATGGCTTTTACTCATATTTTAAA
TAATCTAGATAACTGATCATAATCAGCCATACCACATTTGTAGAGGTTTTACTTGCTTTAAAAAACCTCC
CACACCTCCCCCTGAACCTGAAACATAAAATGAATGCAATTGTTGTTGTTAACTTGTTTATTGCAGCTTA
TAATGGTTACAAATAAAGCAATAGCATCACAAATTTCACAAATAAAGCATTTTTTTCACTGCATTCTAGT
TGTGGTTTGTCCAAACTCATCAATGTATCTTAACGCGTAAATTGTAAGCGTTAATATTTTGTTAAAATTC
GCGTTAAATTTTTGTTAAATCAGCTCATTTTTTAACCAATAGGCCGAAATCGGCAAAATCCCTTATAAAT
CAAAAGAATAGACCGAGATAGGGT
[37 nt withheld, positions 7375-7411]
AAAGAACGTGGACTCCAACGTCAAAGG
[49 nt withheld, positions 7439-7487]
T
[91 nt withheld, positions 7489-7579]
G
[124 nt withheld, positions 7581-7704]
CAGGTGGCACTTTTCGGGGAAATGTGCGCGGAACCCCTATTTGTTTATTTTTCTAAATACATTCAAATAT
GTATCCGCTCATGAGACAATAACCCTGATAAATGCTTCAATAATATTGAAAAAGGAAGAGTCCTGAGGCG
GAAAGAACCAGCTGTGGAATGTGTGTCAGTTAGGGTGTGGAAAGTCCCCAGGCTCCCCAGCAGGCAGAAG
TATGCAAAGCATGCATCTCAATTAGTCAGCAACCAGGTGTGGAAAGTCCCCAGGCTCCCCAGCAGGCAGA
AGTATGCAAAGCATGCATCTCAATTAGTCAGCAACCATAGTCCCGCCCCTAACTCCGCCCATCCCGCCCC
TAACTCCGCCCAGTTCCGCCCATTCTCCGCCCCATGGCTGACTAATTTTTTTTATTTATGCAGAGGCCGA
GGCCGCCTCGGCCTCTGAGCTATTCCAGAAGTAGTGAGGAGGCTTTTTTGGAGGCCTAGGCTTTTGCAAA
GATCGATCAAGAGACAGGATGAGGATCGTTTCGCATGATTGAACAAGATGGATTGCACGCAGGTTCTCCG
GCCGCTTGGGTGGAGAGGCTATTCGGCTATGACTGGGCACAACAGACAATCGGCTGCTCTGATGCCGCCG
TGTTCCGGCTGTCAGCGCAGGGGCGCCCGGTTCTTTTTGTCAAGACCGACCTGTCCGGTGCCCTGAATGA
ACTGCAAGACGAGGCAGCGCGGCTATCGTGGCTGGCCACGACGGGCGTTCCTTGCGCAGCTGTGCTCGAC
GTTGTCACTGAAGCGGGAAGGGACTGGCTGCTATTGGGCGAAGTGCCGGGGCAGGATCTCCTGTCATCTC
ACCTTGCTCCTGCCGAGAAAGTATCCATCATGGCTGATGCAATGCGGCGGCTGCATACGCTTGATCCGGC
TACCTGCCCATTCGACCACCAAGCGAAACATCGCATCGAGCGAGCACGTACTCGGATGGAAGCCGGTCTT
GTCGATCAGGATGATCTGGACGAAGAGCATCAGGGGCTCGCGCCAGCCGAACTGTTCGCCAGGCTCAAGG
CGAGCATGCCCGACGGCGAGGATCTCGTCGTGACCCATGGCGATGCCTGCTTGCCGAATATCATGGTGGA
AAATGGCCGCTTTTCTGGATTCATCGACTGTGGCCGGCTGGGTGTGGCGGACCGCTATCAGGACATAGCG
TTGGCTACCCGTGATATTGCTGAAGAGCTTGGCGGCGAATGGGCTGACCGCTTCCTCGTGCTTTACGGTA
TCGCCGCTCCCGATTCGCAGCGCATCGCCTTCTATCGCCTTCTTGACGAGTTCTTCTGAGCGGGACTCTG
GGGTTCGAAATGACCGACCAAGCGACGCCCAACCTGCCATCACGAGATTTCGATTCCACCGCCGCCTTCT
ATGAAAGGTTGGGCTTCGGAATCGTTTTCCGGGACGCCGGCTGGATGATCCTCCAGCGCGGGGATCTCAT
GCTGGAGTTCTTCGCCCACCCTAGGGGGAGGCTAACTGAAACACGGAAGGAGACAATACCGGAAGGAACC
CGCGCTATGACGGCAATAAAAAGACAGAATAAAACGCACGGTGTTGGGTCGTTTGTTCATAAACGCGGGG
TTCGGTCCCAGGGCTGGCACTCTGTCGATACCCCACCGAGACCCCATTGGGGCCAATACGCCCGCGTTTC
TTCCTTTTCCCCACCCCACCCCCCAAGTTCGGGTGAAGGCCCAGGGCTCGCAGCCAACGTCGGGGCGGCA
GGCCCTGCCATAGCCTCAGGTTACTCATATATACTTTAGATTGATTTAAAACTTCATTTTTAATTTAAAA
GGATCTAGGTGAAGATCCTTTTTGATAATCTCATGACCAAAATCCCTTAACGTGAGTTTTCGTTCCACTG
AGCGTCAGACCCCGTAGAAAAGATCAAAGGATCTTCTTGAGATCCTTTTTTTCTGCGCGTAATCTGCTGC
TTGCAAACAAAAAAACCACCGCTACCAGCGGTGGTTTGTTTGCCGGATCAAGAGCTACCAACTCTTTTTC
CGAAGGTAACTGGCTTCAGCAGAGCGCAGATACCAAATACTGTCCTTCTAGTGTAGCCGTAGTTAGGCCA
CCACTTCAAGAACTCTGTAGCACCGCCTACATACCTCGCTCTGCTAATCCTGTTACCAGTGGCTGCTGCC
AGTGGCGATAAGTCGTGTCTTACCGGGTTGGACTCAAGACGATAGTTACCGGATAAGGCGCAGCGGTCGG
GCTGAACGGGGGGTTCGTGCACACAGCCCAGCTTGGAGCGAACGACCTACACCGAACTGAGATACCTACA
GCGTGAGCTATGAGAAAGCGCCACGCTTCCCGAAGGGAGAAAGGCGGACAGGTATCCGGTAAGCGGCAGG
GTCGGAACAGGAGAGCGCACGAGGGAGCTTCCAGGGGGAAACGCCTGGTATCTTTATAGTCCTGTCGGGT
TTCGCCACCTCTGACTTGAGCGTCGATTTTTGTGATGCTCGTCAGGGGGGCGGAGCCTATGGAAAAACGC
CAGCAACGCGGCCTTTTTACGGTTCCTGGCCTTTTGCTGGCCTTTTGCTCACATGTTCTTTCCTGCGTTA
TCCCCTGATTCTGTGGATAACCGTATTACCGCCATGCAT
Features (pLannotate 1.2.2; 18 found; start..end, strand, type, name):
     61..364     +  enhancer       CMV enhancer: human cytomegalovirus immediate early enhancer
    365..568     +  promoter       CMV promoter: human cytomegalovirus (CMV) immediate early promoter
    564..597     +  LTR            5' LTR (truncated) (fragment): truncated 5' long terminal repeat (LTR) from HIV-1
    613..631     +  promoter       T7 promoter: promoter for bacteriophage T7 RNA polymerase
    668..1054    +  CDS            MS2: bacteriophage MS2 coat protein binds to a specific stem-loop structure in the viral RNA (Peabody, 1993)
   1097..1123    +  CDS            3xHA (fragment): three tandem HA epitope tags
   1129..1172    +  misc_feature   MCS (fragment): multiple cloning site
   1175..7000    +  CDS            HELZ: HELZ_HUMAN - Also known as DRHC, KIAA0054. Experimental evidence at protein level: Swiss-Prot protein existence level 1. May act as a helicase that plays a role in RNA metabolism in multiple tissues and organs within the developing embryo. From Homo sapiens (Human).
   7014..7098    +  CDS            large T antigen (fragment): large T antigen from SV40 (simian virus 40)
   7121..7242    +  polyA_signal   SV40 poly(A) signal: SV40 polyadenylation signal
   7276..7704    -  rep_origin     f1 ori (sequence partly withheld): f1 bacteriophage origin of replication; arrow indicates direction of (+) strand synthesis
   7731..7835    +  promoter       AmpR promoter: bla
   7837..8194    +  promoter       SV40 promoter: SV40 enhancer and early promoter
   8229..9023    +  CDS            NeoR/KanR: aminoglycoside phosphotransferase from Tn5; aph(3')-II (or nptII); confers resistance to neomycin, kanamycin, and G418 (Geneticin®)
   9044..9196    +  CDS            ble (fragment): BLE_KLEPN - Experimental evidence at protein level: Swiss-Prot protein existence level 1. Binding protein with a strong affinity to the bleomycin family of antibiotics. Binds to CL990; an antimitotic-antibiotic compound. From Klebsiella pneumoniae.
   9255..9302    +  polyA_signal   HSV TK poly(A) signal: herpes simplex virus thymidine kinase polyadenylation signal (Cole and Stacy, 1985)
   9393..9409    -  polyA_signal   bGH poly(A) signal (fragment): bovine growth hormone polyadenylation signal
   9631..10219   +  rep_origin     ori: high-copy-number ColE1/pMB1/pBR322/pUC origin of replication
