[The description below was written by a language model from this plasmid's Addgene catalogue record and pLannotate feature annotations shown in this document.]
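Description:
pT7-MS2-HA-HsHelz-F1107V_AG is a mammalian expression plasmid of about 10.3 kb that encodes human HELZ, a putative RNA helicase, carrying the point substitution F1107V. The record lists the backbone as unknown. The annotated layout shows a CMV enhancer/promoter, an SV40 poly(A) signal, an f1 ori, and a dual bacterial/SV40-promoter-driven NeoR/KanR cassette with an HSV TK poly(A) signal. A high-copy ColE1/pUC-type origin supports propagation in E. coli under kanamycin selection. The same aminoglycoside phosphotransferase gene, expressed from the SV40 early promoter, could allow G418 selection in mammalian cells. Several short annotations (HIV-1 LTR, large T antigen, ble and bGH poly(A) fragments) are probably incidental matches or backbone remnants rather than functional parts.

The expression cassette places a T7 promoter just downstream of the CMV promoter, so the open reading frame could also be transcribed by T7 RNA polymerase. The coding region begins with the bacteriophage MS2 coat protein, followed by an HA epitope (annotated as a fragment of a 3xHA tag), a remnant of the multiple cloning site, and then the HELZ coding sequence of roughly 5.8 kb. The depositor states that this sequence follows the reference human transcript and protein entries. The MS2 coat protein binds a specific RNA stem-loop, so the fusion can be tethered to a reporter mRNA bearing MS2 binding sites, while the HA tag allows detection or immunoprecipitation. The associated publication reports that HELZ interacts directly with the CCR4-NOT complex and causes decay of bound mRNAs, which fits use of this construct in tethering assays. The record does not state the functional consequence of the F1107V change. The deposited sequence may be theoretical or only partly verified.
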