Addgene plasmid #148810: pT7-MS2-HA-HsHelz-F1107V_AG
Purpose: Mammalian Expression of HsHelz-F1107V
Depositing lab: Elisa Izaurralde. Depositing organization: Max Planck Institute for Developmental Biology. Publication: HELZ directly interacts with CCR4-NOT and causes decay of bound mRNAs. Hanet A, Rasch F, Weber R, Ruscica V, Fauser M, Raisch T, Kuzuoglu-Ozturk D, Chang CT, Bhandari D, Igreja C, Wohlbold L. Life Sci Alliance. 2019 Sep 30;2(5). pii: 2/5/e201900405. doi: 10.26508/lsa.201900405. Print 2019 Oct. PubMed 31570513.
Backbone
  Vector backbone: Unknown
  Vector type: Mammalian Expression
Growth in bacteria
  Bacterial resistance: Kanamycin, 50 μg/mL
  Growth temperature: 37°C
  Growth strain: DH5alpha
  Copy number: High Copy
Gene/Insert
  Gene/Insert name: HsHelz-F1107V
  Species: H. sapiens (human)
  Entrez Gene: HELZ (a.k.a. DHRC, DRHC, HUMORF5)
  Cloning method: Unknown
Terms and licenses: Academic/Nonprofit Terms; Industry Terms: Not Available to Industry
Depositor comments: sequence according to the sequence of NCBI:NM_014877.3 or Uniprot.:P42694 Plasmids from this collection were made available to the research community and donated after the lab closed. Please note that the sequence provided by the depositing laboratory may be theoretical/predicted or based on Sanger sequencing results. There may be discrepancies between sequencing results obtained by Addgene and the depositor sequence. If an Addgene verified sequence is not available, please contact before placing your order to request that our lab fully sequence the plasmid.
How to cite: pT7-MS2-HA-HsHelz-F1107V_AG was a gift from Elisa Izaurralde (Addgene plasmid # 148810 ; http://n2t.net/addgene:148810 ; RRID:Addgene_148810)
